>Addgene plasmid #153149 | Flag-FOXQ1 | addgene full sequence | sequence record 299558 | Addgene NGS Result
CGCCATTCTGCCTGGGGACGTCGGAGCAAGCTTGATTTAGGTGACACTATAGAATACAAGCTACTTGTTC
TTTTTGCAGGATCAGCCACCATGGATTACAAGGACGACGACGATAAGGGATCCCATCGATTCGAATTCAA
GTTGGAGGTGTTCGTCCCTCGCGCGGCCCACGGGGACAAGCAGGGCAGTGACCTGGAGGGCGCGGGCGGC
AGCGACGCGCCGTCCCCGCTGTCGGCGGCGGGAGACGACTCCCTGGGCTCAGATGGGGACTGCGCGGCCA
ACAGCCCGGCCGCGGGCGGCGGCGCCAGAGATCCGCCGGGCGACGGCGAACAGAGTGCGGGAGGCGGGCC
GGGCGCGGAGGAGGCGATCCCGGCAGCAGCTGCTGCAGCGGTGGTGGCGGAGGGCGCGGAGGCCGGGGCG
GCGGGGCCAGGCGCGGGCGGCGCGGGGAGCGGCGAGGGTGCACGCAGCAAGCCATATACGCGGCGGCCCA
AGCCCCCCTACTCGTACATCGCGCTCATCGCCATGGCCATCCGCGACTCGGCGGGCGGGCGCTTGACGCT
GGCGGAGATCAACGAGTACCTCATGGGCAAGTTCCCCTTTTTCCGCGGCAGCTACACGGGCTGGCGCAAC
TCCGTGCGCCACAACCTTTCGCTCAACGACTGCTTCGTCAAGGTGCTGCGCGACCCCTCGCGGCCCTGGG
GCAAGGACAACTACTGGATGCTCAACCCCAACAGCGAGTACACCTTCGCCGACGGGGTCTTCCGCCGCCG
CCGCAAGCGCCTCAGCCACCGCGCGCCGGTCCCCGCGCCCGGGCTGCGGCCCGAGGAGGCCCCGGGCCTC
CCCGCCGCCCCGCCGCCCGCGCCCGCCGCCCCGGCCTCGCCCCGCATGCGCTCGCCCGCCCGCCAGGAGG
AGCGCGCCAGCCCCGCGGGCAAGTTCTCCAGCTCCTTCGCCATCGACAGCATCCTGCGCAAGCCCTTCCG
CAGCCGCCGCCTCAGGGACACGGCCCCCGGGACGACGCTTCAGTGGGGCGCCGCGCCCTGCCCGCCGCTG
CCCGCGTTCCCCGCGCTCCTCCCCGCGGCGCCCTGCAGGGCCCTGCTGCCGCTCTGCGCGTACGGCGCGG
GCGAGCCGGCGCGGCTGGGCGCGCGCGGGGCCGAGGTGCCACCGACCGCGCCGCCGCTCCTGCTTGCACC
TCTCCCGGCGGCGGCCCCCGCCAAGCCACTCCGAGGCCCGGCGGCCGGCGGCGCGCACCTGTACTGCCCC
CTGCGGCTGCCCGCAGCCCTGCAGGCGGCCTCAGTCCGCCGCCCTGGCCCGCACCTGCCGTACCCGGTGG
AGACGCTCCTAGCCTGAGTAGCGCCCTCGAGCCTCTAGAACTATAGTGAGTCGTATTACGTAGATCCAGA
CATGATAAGATACATTGATGAGTTTGGACAAACCACAACTAGAATGCAGTGAAAAAAATGCTTTATTTGT
GAAATTTGTGATGCTATTGCTTTATTTGTAACCATTATAAGCTGCAATAAACAAGTTAACAACAACAATT
GCATTCATTTTATGTTTCAGGTTCAGGGGGAGGTGTGGGAGGTTTTTTAATTCGCGGCCGCGGCGCCAAT
GCATTGGGCCCGGTACCCAGCTTTTGTTCCCTTTAGTGAGGGTTAATTGCGCGCTTGGCGTAATCATGGT
CATAGCTGTTTCCTGTGTGAAATTGTTATCCGCTCACAATTCCACACAACATACGAGCCGGGAGCATAAA
GTGTAAAGCCTGGGGTGCCTAATGAGTGAGCTAACTCACATTAATTGCGTTGCGCTCACTGCCCGCTTTC
CAGTCGGGAAACCTGTCGTGCCAGCTGCATTAATGAATCGGCCAACGCGCGGGGAGAGGCGGTTTGCGTA
TTGGGCGCTCTTCCGCTTCCTCGCTCACTGACTCGCTGCGCTCGGTCGTTCGGCTGCGGCGAGCGGTATC
AGCTCACTCAAAGGCGGTAATACGGTTATCCACAGAATCAGGGGATAACGCAGGAAAGAACATGTGAGCA
AAAGGCCAGCAAAAGGCCAGGAACCGTAAAAAGGCCGCGTTGCTGGCGTTTTTCCATAGGCTCCGCCCCC
CTGACGAGCATCACAAAAATCGACGCTCAAGTCAGAGGTGGCGAAACCCGACAGGACTATAAAGATACCA
GGCGTTTCCCCCTGGAAGCTCCCTCGTGCGCTCTCCTGTTCCGACCCTGCCGCTTACCGGATACCTGTCC
GCCTTTCTCCCTTCGGGAAGCGTGGCGCTTTCTCATAGCTCACGCTGTAGGTATCTCAGTTCGGTGTAGG
TCGTTCGCTCCAAGCTGGGCTGTGTGCACGAACCCCCCGTTCAGCCCGACCGCTGCGCCTTATCCGGTAA
CTATCGTCTTGAGTCCAACCCGGTAAGACACGACTTATCGCCACTGGCAGCAGCCACTGGTAACAGGATT
AGCAGAGCGAGGTATGTAGGCGGTGCTACAGAGTTCTTGAAGTGGTGGCCTAACTACGGCTACACTAGAA
GAACAGTATTTGGTATCTGCGCTCTGCTGAAGCCAGTTACCTTCGGAAAAAGAGTTGGTAGCTCTTGATC
CGGCAAACAAACCACCGCTGGTAGCGGTGGTTTTTTTGTTTGCAAGCAGCAGATTACGCGCAGAAAAAAA
GGATCTCAAGAAGATCCTTTGATCTTTTCTACGGGGTCTGACGCTCAGTGGAACGAAAACTCACGTTAAG
GGATTTTGGTCATGAGATTATCAAAAAGGATCTTCACCTAGATCCTTTTAAATTAAAAATGAAGTTTTAA
ATCAATCTAAAGTATATATGAGTAAACTTGGTCTGACAGTTACCAATGCTTAATCAGTGAGGCACCTATC
TCAGCGATCTGTCTATTTCGTTCATCCATAGTTGCCTGACTCCCCGTCGTGTAGATAACTACGATACGGG
AGGGCTTACCATCTGGCCCCAGTGCTGCAATGATACCGCGAGACCCACGCTCACCGGCTCCAGATTTATC
AGCAATAAACCAGCCAGCCGGAAGGGCCGAGCGCAGAAGTGGTCCTGCAACTTTATCCGCCTCCATCCAG
TCTATTAATTGTTGCCGGGAAGCTAGAGTAAGTAGTTCGCCAGTTAATAGTTTGCGCAACGTTGTTGCCA
TTGCTACAGGCATCGTGGTGTCACGCTCGTCGTTTGGTATGGCTTCATTCAGCTCCGGTTCCCAACGATC
AAGGCGAGTTACATGATCCCCCATGTTGTGCAAAAAAGCGGTTAGCTCCTTCGGTCCTCCGATCGTTGTC
AGAAGTAAGTTGGCCGCAGTGTTATCACTCATGGTTATGGCAGCACTGCATAATTCTCTTACTGTCATGC
CATCCGTAAGATGCTTTTCTGTGACTGGTGAGTACTCAACCAAGTCATTCTGAGAATAGTGTATGCGGCG
ACCGAGTTGCTCTTGCCCGGCGTCAATACGGGATAATACCGCGCCACATAGCAGAACTTTAAAAGTGCTC
ATCATTGGAAAACGTTCTTCGGGGCGAAAACTCTCAAGGATCTTACCGCTGTTGAGATCCAGTTCGATGT
AACCCACTCGTGCACCCAACTGATCTTCAGCATCTTTTACTTTCACCAGCGTTTCTGGGTGAGCAAAAAC
AGGAAGGCAAAATGCCGCAAAAAAGGGAATAAGGGCGACACGGAAATGTTGAATACTCATACTCTTCCTT
TTTCAATATTATTGAAGCATTTATCAGGGTTATTGTCTCATGAGCGGATACATATTTGAATGTATTTAGA
AAAATAAACAAATAGGGGTTCCGCGCACATTTCCCCGAAAAGTGCCACCTAAATTGTAAGCGTTAATATT
TTGTTAAAATTCGCGTTAAATTTTTGTTAAATCAGCTCATTTTTTAACCAATAGGCCGAAATCGGCAAAA
TCCCTTATAAATCAAAAGAATAGACCGAGATAGGGT
[37 nt withheld, positions 3957-3993]
AAAGAACGTGGACTCCAACGTCAAAGG
[49 nt withheld, positions 4021-4069]
T
[91 nt withheld, positions 4071-4161]
G
[124 nt withheld, positions 4163-4286]
CCCATTCGCCATTCAGGCTGCGCAACTGTTGGGAAGGGCGATCGGTGCGGGCCTCTTCGCTATTACGCCA
GTCGACCGCCAATTCAATATGGCGTATATGGACTCATGCCAATTCAATATGGTGGATCTGGACCTGTGCC
AATTCAATATGGCGTATATGGACTCGTGCCAATTCAATATGGTGGATCTGGACCCCAGCCAATTCAATAT
GGCGGACTTGGCACCATGCCAATTCAATATGGCGGACCTGGCACTGTGCCAACTGGGGAGGGGTCTACTT
GGCACGGTGCCAAGTTTGAGGAGGGGTCTTGGCCCTGTGCCAAGTCCGCCATATTGAATTGGCATGGTGC
CAATAATGGCGGCCATATTGGCTATATGCCAGGATCAATATATAGGCAATATCCAATATGGCCCTATGCC
AATATGGCTATTGGCCAGGTTCAATACTATGTATTGGCCCTATGCCATATAGTATTCCATATATGGGTTT
TCCTATTGACGTAGATAGCCCCTCCCAATGGGCGGTCCCATATACCATATATGGGGCTTCCTAATACCGC
CCATAGCCACTCCCCCATTGACGTCAATGGTCTCTATATATGGTCTTTCCTATTGACGTCATATGGGCGG
TCCTATTGACGTATATGGCGCCTCCCCCATTGACGTCAATTACGGTAAATGGCCCGCCTGGCTCAATGCC
CATTGACGTCAATAGGACCACCCACCATTGACGTCAATGGGATGGCTCATTGCCCATTCATATCCGTTCT
CACGCCCCCTATTGACGTCAATGACGGTAAATGGCCCACTTGGCAGTACATCAATATCTATTAATAGTAA
CTTGGCAAGTACATTACTATTGGAAGTACGCCAGGGTACATTGGCAGTACTCCCATTGACGTCAATGGCG
GTAAATGGCCCGCGATGGCTGCCAAGTACATCCCCATTGACGTCAATGGGGAGGGGCAATGACGCAAATG
GGCGTTCCATTGACGTAAATGGGCGGTAGGCGTGCCTAATGGGAGGTCTATATAAGCAATGCTCGTTTAG
GGAAC
Features (pLannotate 1.2.2; 16 found; start..end, strand, type, name):
     35..53      +  promoter       SP6 promoter: promoter for bacteriophage SP6 RNA polymerase
     94..110     +  CDS            FLAG (fragment): FLAG® epitope tag, followed by an enterokinase cleavage site
    139..1344    +  CDS            Foxq1: FOXQ1_RAT - Also known as Hfh1. Experimental evidence at protein level: Swiss-Prot protein existence level 1. Plays a role in hair follicle differentiation. From Rattus norvegicus (Rat).
   1371..1388    -  promoter       T7 promoter (fragment): promoter for bacteriophage T7 RNA polymerase
   1393..1527    -  polyA_signal   SV40 poly(A) signal: SV40 polyadenylation signal
   1640..1658    -  promoter       T3 promoter: promoter for bacteriophage T3 RNA polymerase
   1703..1719    -  protein_bind   lac operator: The lac repressor binds to the lac operator to inhibit transcription in E. coli. This inhibition can be relieved by adding lactose or isopropyl-β-D-thiogalactopyranoside (IPTG). lac repressor encoded by lacI
   1727..1757    -  promoter       lac promoter: promoter for the E. coli lac operon
   1772..1793    -  protein_bind   CAP binding site: CAP binding activates transcription in the presence of cAMP. E. coli catabolite activator protein
   1806..1898    -  CDS            lacI (fragment): lac repressor; lacI; The lac repressor binds to the lac operator to inhibit transcription in E. coli. This inhibition can be relieved by adding lactose or isopropyl-β-D-thiogalactopyranoside (IPTG).
   2081..2669    -  rep_origin     ori: high-copy-number ColE1/pMB1/pBR322/pUC origin of replication
   2840..3700    -  CDS            AmpR: β-lactamase; bla; confers resistance to ampicillin, carbenicillin, and related antibiotics
   3701..3805    -  promoter       AmpR promoter: bla
   3858..4286    -  rep_origin     f1 ori (sequence partly withheld): f1 bacteriophage origin of replication; arrow indicates direction of (+) strand synthesis
   4291..4357    -  CDS            lacZα (fragment): LacZα fragment of β-galactosidase; lacZ fragment
   4364..5341    +  promoter       CMV IE94 promoter: enhancer/promoter region of simian cytomegalovirus major immediate early transcription unit IE94
