[The description below was written by a language model from this plasmid's Addgene catalogue record and pLannotate feature annotations shown in this document.]
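Description:
Flag-FOXQ1 is a mammalian expression plasmid built on the pCS2+ N-flag backbone and carrying the human forkhead-box transcription factor FOXQ1 (also known as HFH1) fused to an N-terminal Flag epitope supplied by the vector. The roughly 1.2 kb coding insert sits between EcoRI and XhoI sites, both of which were retained. The automated feature annotation labels the open reading frame by its closest database match, the rat Foxq1 protein, but the catalogue entry identifies the insert as human. It also marks only a fragment of the Flag tag just upstream of the coding sequence.

Transcription in mammalian cells is driven by the simian cytomegalovirus IE94 enhancer/promoter, which in the circular 5.3 kb plasmid lies immediately upstream of the expression cassette, and transcripts are terminated by an SV40 polyadenylation signal. An SP6 promoter lies between the CMV element and the tag, an arrangement that generally allows in vitro synthesis of sense RNA from the same template. A partial T7 promoter and a T3 promoter lie downstream in the opposite orientation. Remnants of the lac region (lac promoter and operator, CAP site, lacI and lacZα fragments) are carried over from the parental cloning vector and have no evident role in expression of the insert. In E. coli the plasmid is maintained at high copy through a ColE1/pUC-type origin and selected with ampicillin via β-lactamase; an f1 origin is also present.

The construct belongs to a uniform library of tagged FOX transcription factor expression plasmids. It is intended for expressing FOXQ1 in mammalian cells, where the Flag epitope allows the protein to be detected or purified with anti-Flag reagents.
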