Addgene plasmid #153149: Flag-FOXQ1
Purpose: Expression of Flag tagged human FOXQ1 in mammalian cells
Depositing lab: Stefan Koch. Depositing organization: Linkopings Universitet. Publication: A uniform expression library for the exploration of FOX transcription factor biology. Moparthi L, Koch S. Differentiation. 2020 Sep - Oct;115:30-36. doi: 10.1016/j.diff.2020.08.002. Epub 2020 Aug 20. PubMed 32858261.
Backbone
  Vector backbone: pCS2+ N-flag
  Backbone size w/o insert (bp): 4131
  Vector type: Mammalian Expression
Growth in bacteria
  Bacterial resistance: Ampicillin, 100 μg/mL
  Growth temperature: 37°C
  Growth strain: DH5alpha
  Copy number: High Copy
Gene/Insert
  Gene/Insert name: human FOXQ1
  Species: H. sapiens (human)
  Insert size (bp): 1217
  Entrez Gene: FOXQ1 (a.k.a. HFH1)
  Promoter: CMV IE94
  Tag / fusion protein: Flag (N terminal on backbone)
  Cloning method: Restriction Enzyme; 5′ cloning site EcoRI (not destroyed); 3′ cloning site XhoI (not destroyed)
  Sequencing primers: 5′ SP6; 3′ EBV-rev
Terms and licenses: Academic/Nonprofit Terms; Industry Terms: Not Available to Industry
How to cite: Flag-FOXQ1 was a gift from Stefan Koch (Addgene plasmid # 153149 ; http://n2t.net/addgene:153149 ; RRID:Addgene_153149)
