>Addgene plasmid #153149 | Flag-FOXQ1 | depositor partial sequence | sequence record 296358 | hFOXQ1 gene sequence
ATGAAGTTGGAGGTGTTCGTCCCTCGCGCGGCCCACGGGGACAAGCAGGGCAGTGACCTGGAGGGCGCGG
GCGGCAGCGACGCGCCGTCCCCGCTGTCGGCGGCGGGAGACGACTCCCTGGGCTCAGATGGGGACTGCGC
GGCCAACAGCCCGGCCGCGGGCGGCGGCGCCAGAGATCCGCCGGGCGACGGCGAACAGAGTGCGGGAGGC
GGGCCGGGCGCGGAGGAGGCGATCCCGGCAGCAGCTGCTGCAGCGGTGGTGGCGGAGGGCGCGGAGGCCG
GGGCGGCGGGGCCAGGCGCGGGCGGCGCGGGGAGCGGCGAGGGTGCACGCAGCAAGCCATATACGCGGCG
GCCCAAGCCCCCCTACTCGTACATCGCGCTCATCGCCATGGCCATCCGCGACTCGGCGGGCGGGCGCTTG
ACGCTGGCGGAGATCAACGAGTACCTCATGGGCAAGTTCCCCTTTTTCCGCGGCAGCTACACGGGCTGGC
GCAACTCCGTGCGCCACAACCTTTCGCTCAACGACTGCTTCGTCAAGGTGCTGCGCGACCCCTCGCGGCC
CTGGGGCAAGGACAACTACTGGATGCTCAACCCCAACAGCGAGTACACCTTCGCCGACGGGGTCTTCCGC
CGCCGCCGCAAGCGCCTCAGCCACCGCGCGCCGGTCCCCGCGCCCGGGCTGCGGCCCGAGGAGGCCCCGG
GCCTCCCCGCCGCCCCGCCGCCCGCGCCCGCCGCCCCGGCCTCGCCCCGCATGCGCTCGCCCGCCCGCCA
GGAGGAGCGCGCCAGCCCCGCGGGCAAGTTCTCCAGCTCCTTCGCCATCGACAGCATCCTGCGCAAGCCC
TTCCGCAGCCGCCGCCTCAGGGACACGGCCCCCGGGACGACGCTTCAGTGGGGCGCCGCGCCCTGCCCGC
CGCTGCCCGCGTTCCCCGCGCTCCTCCCCGCGGCGCCCTGCAGGGCCCTGCTGCCGCTCTGCGCGTACGG
CGCGGGCGAGCCGGCGCGGCTGGGCGCGCGCGGGGCCGAGGTGCCACCGACCGCGCCGCCGCTCCTGCTT
GCACCTCTCCCGGCGGCGGCCCCCGCCAAGCCACTCCGAGGCCCGGCGGCCGGCGGCGCGCACCTGTACT
GCCCCCTGCGGCTGCCCGCAGCCCTGCAGGCGGCCTCAGTCCGCCGCCCTGGCCCGCACCTGCCGTACCC
GGTGGAGACGCTCCTAGCCTGA
